Addgene plasmid #177022: pEPQD0CM0058
Purpose: Level 0 CDS (with stop codon) part for MoClo assembly, AATG-GCTT
Depositing lab: Nicola Patron. Depositing organization: Earlham Institute. Publication: Reconstitution of monoterpene indole alkaloid biosynthesis in genome engineered Nicotiana benthamiana. Dudley QM, Jo S, Guerrero DAS, Chhetry M, Smedley MA, Harwood WA, Sherden NH, O'Connor SE, Caputi L, Patron NJ. Commun Biol. 2022 Sep 10;5(1):949. doi: 10.1038/s42003-022-03904-w. PubMed 36088516.
Backbone
  Vector backbone: pUAP1
  Vector type: Synthetic Biology
Growth in bacteria
  Bacterial resistance: Chloramphenicol, 25 μg/mL
  Growth temperature: 37°C
  Growth strain: DH5alpha
  Copy number: High Copy
Gene/Insert
  Gene/Insert name: geraniol 8-oxidase; geraniol-10-hydroxylase; CYP76B6
  Species: Catharanthus roseus (Madagascar periwinkle)
  Cloning method: Restriction Enzyme; 5′ cloning site Unknown (unknown if destroyed); 3′ cloning site Unknown (unknown if destroyed)
  Sequencing primers: 5′ GGCGTATCACGAGGCAGAATTTC; 3′ CCTGCATAACGCGAAGTAATC
Terms and licenses: Academic/Nonprofit Terms; Industry Terms: Not Available to Industry
Depositor comments: Genbank accession: AJ251269, the CDS sequence has been domesticated (all endogenous BpiI, BsaI, BsmBI and SapI recognition sites removed) and are flanked by an inverted pair of BsaI recognition sites that produce overhangs compatible with the phytobrick assembly standard
How to cite: pEPQD0CM0058 was a gift from Nicola Patron (Addgene plasmid # 177022 ; http://n2t.net/addgene:177022 ; RRID:Addgene_177022)
