[The description below was written by a language model from this plasmid's Addgene catalogue record and pLannotate feature annotations shown in this document.]
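Description:
pEPQD0CM0058 is a Level 0 parts plasmid for MoClo/Golden Gate assembly, built in the pUAP1 universal acceptor backbone and classed as a synthetic biology vector. It is a small (about 3.5 kb) bacterial cloning plasmid that is maintained in E. coli through a high-copy ColE1/pUC-type origin of replication. Selection is with chloramphenicol, via a cat (chloramphenicol acetyltransferase) gene driven by its native cat promoter and followed by the phage lambda t0 terminator. The insert site is bracketed by a putative bacterial terminator upstream and the E. coli his operon terminator downstream, an arrangement that would insulate the stored part from read-through transcription from the backbone.

The payload is the coding sequence of CYP76B6 from Catharanthus roseus (Madagascar periwinkle), also known as geraniol 8-oxidase or geraniol 10-hydroxylase (G10H). This cytochrome P450 hydroxylates geraniol to give hydroxygeraniol, a precursor of the terpenoid indole alkaloids such as vinblastine and vincristine. The part is a CDS with its stop codon and carries no promoter or plant terminator of its own, so it is not an expression construct. The sequence has been domesticated by removing all internal BpiI, BsaI, BsmBI and SapI recognition sites. It is flanked by an inverted pair of BsaI sites that release it with AATG and GCTT overhangs conforming to the Phytobrick standard. Digestion and ligation in a one-pot reaction therefore allow it to be combined with compatible promoter, tag and terminator parts into transcription units. According to the associated publication, the context for this work was reconstituting monoterpene indole alkaloid biosynthesis in Nicotiana benthamiana.
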