Features (pLannotate 1.2.2; 7 found; start..end, strand, type, name):
     27..124     -  promoter       cat promoter: promoter of the E. coli cat gene encoding chloramphenicol acetyltransferase
    210..253     -  terminator     bacterial terminator: putative bacterial transcription terminator
    270..1748    +  CDS            CYP76B6: C76B6_CATRO - Also known as G10H. Experimental evidence at protein level: Swiss-Prot protein existence level 1. Hydroxylase involved in the biosynthesis of hydroxygeraniol, a precursor of the terpenoid indole alkaloids such as vinblastine and vincristine. Also able to hydroxylate in vitro nerol and to catalyze 3'-hydroxylation of the flavanone naringenin to form eriodictyol. No activity with apigenin, kaempferol, p-coumaric acid and ferulic acid as substrates. From Catharanthus roseus (Madagascar periwinkle) (Vinca rosea).
   1769..1826    +  terminator     his operon terminator: This putative transcriptin terminator from the E. coli his operon has a 2-bp deletion introduced during synthesis. Its efficiency has not been determined.
   2021..2609    -  rep_origin     ori: high-copy-number ColE1/pMB1/pBR322/pUC origin of replication
   2792..2886    -  terminator     lambda t0 terminator: transcription terminator from phage lambda
   2910..26      -  CDS            cat (across the origin): CAT_ECOLX - Experimental evidence at protein level: Swiss-Prot protein existence level 1. This enzyme is an effector of chloramphenicol resistance in bacteria. From Escherichia coli. This protein is used as a marker in many commonly used cloning vectors, such as pACYC184.
>Addgene plasmid #177022 | pEPQD0CM0058 | addgene full sequence | sequence record 348388 | Addgene NGS Result
GTATATCCAGTGATTTTTTTCTCCATTTTAGCTTCCTTAGCTCCTGAAAATCTCGATAACTCAAAAAATA
CGCCCGGTAGTGATCTTATTTCATTATGGTGAAAGTTGGAACCTCTTACGTGCCCGATCAACTCGAGTGC
CACCTGACGTCTAAGAAACCATTATTATCATGACATTAACCTATAAAAATAGGCGTATCACGAGGCAGAA
TTTCAGATAAAAAAAATCCTTAGCTTTCGCTAAGGATGATTTCTGGAATTCGGTCTCAAATGGATTACCT
TACCATAATATTAACTTTACTATTTGCCTTGACTCTCTATGAAGCCTTCAGCTACCTATCCAGAAGAACC
AAAAACCTTCCTCCAGGACCATCGCCATTGCCGTTCATCGGAAGCCTCCATTTATTAGGCGACCAACCAC
ACAAATCCTTAGCAAAACTTTCCAAAAAACACGGTCCAATTATGAGTCTCAAATTAGGCCAGATCACTAC
AATCGTCATATCTTCATCAACAATGGCGAAAGAAGTTCTTCAAAAACAGGATTTAGCATTTTCAAGCAGA
TCAGTTCCAAACGCACTCCACGCTCACAATCAATTCAAATTCTCCGTTGTATGGCTTCCGGTAGCCTCAC
GATGGAGAAGCCTTCGAAAAGTTTTGAATTCTAATATATTTTCCGGCAATCGGCTCGACGCTAATCAACA
TTTGAGAACTAGAAAAGTACAGGAACTAATTGCGTATTGCCGGAAAAATAGCCAGAGCGGAGAAGCGGTT
GACGTCGGCCGAGCTGCTTTTAGAACTTCGTTGAATTTGTTGTCGAATTTGATTTTTTCAAAGGATTTGA
CGGATCCTTATTCGGATTCTGCCAAGGAATTCAAGGATTTGGTTTGGAATATAATGGTTGAGGCGGGGAA
ACCTAATTTGGTCGATTTTTTTCCCCTGCTTGAAAAAGTTGATCCTCAAGGTATACGACATCGTATGACG
ATTCACTTTGGGGAAGTTCTTAAGCTTTTTGGTGGACTTGTTAATGAAAGATTGGAGCAAAGAAGATCAA
AAGGGGAAAAAAATGATGTGTTGGATGTACTTCTAACTACCAGCCAAGAAAGCCCTGAGGAAATCGATAG
AACTCACATTGAGCGAATGTGCTTGGACCTGTTTGTAGCAGGGACGGACACAACATCAAGCACATTAGAA
TGGGCAATGTCAGAAATGCTTAAAAACCCAGACAAAATGAAGAAAACCCAAGATGAACTTGCACAAGTAA
TCGGCAGAGGAAAAACAATAGAAGAATCCGATATTAACCGCTTACCTTACTTAAGATGCGTTATGAAAGA
AACCTTAAGGATACATCCACCAGTTCCCTTCTTAATTCCTCGCAAAGTGGAACAAAGTGTTGAGGTTTGT
GGATACAATGTCCCTAAAGGATCACAAGTTCTTGTGAATGCTTGGGCAATTGGACGTGATGAAACTGTTT
GGGATGATGCTTTGGCATTCAAACCCGAGAGATTTATGGAATCTGAATTGGATATCCGTGGAAGAGATTT
CGAGCTGATTCCGTTCGGTGCTGGCCGAAGAATTTGCCCAGGGTTGCCATTGGCACTAAGGACTGTGCCT
TTGATGCTTGGTTCTTTGTTGAACTCTTTTAATTGGAAGCTTGAAGGTGGGATGGCTCCAAAAGATTTGG
ATATGGAGGAGAAGTTTGGTATTACACTGCAGAAGGCTCATCCTTTGCGTGCTGTACCAAGCACCCTTTA
AGCTTCGAGACCCTGCAGTCCGGCAAAAAAGGGCAAGGTGTCACCACCCTGCCCTTTTTCTTTAAAACCG
AAAAGATTACTTCGCGTTATGCAGGCTTCCTCGCTCACTGACTCGCTGCGCTCGGTCGTTCGGCTGCGGC
GAGCGGTATCAGCTCACTCAAAGGCGGTAATACGGTTATCCACAGAATCAGGGGATAACGCAGGAAAGAA
CATGTGAGCAAAAGGCCAGCAAAAGGCCAGGAACCGTAAAAAGGCCGCGTTGCTGGCGTTTTTCCACAGG
CTCCGCCCCCCTGACGAGCATCACAAAAATCGACGCTCAAGTCAGAGGTGGCGAAACCCGACAGGACTAT
AAAGATACCAGGCGTTTCCCCCTGGAAGCTCCCTCGTGCGCTCTCCTGTTCCGACCCTGCCGCTTACCGG
ATACCTGTCCGCCTTTCTCCCTTCGGGAAGCGTGGCGCTTTCTCATAGCTCACGCTGTAGGTATCTCAGT
TCGGTGTAGGTCGTTCGCTCCAAGCTGGGCTGTGTGCACGAACCCCCCGTTCAGCCCGACCGCTGCGCCT
TATCCGGTAACTATCGTCTTGAGTCCAACCCGGTAAGACACGACTTATCGCCACTGGCAGCAGCCACTGG
TAACAGGATTAGCAGAGCGAGGTATGTAGGCGGTGCTACAGAGTTCTTGAAGTGGTGGCCTAACTACGGC
TACACTAGAAGAACAGTATTTGGTATCTGCGCTCTGCTGAAGCCAGTTACCTTCGGAAAAAGAGTTGGTA
GCTCTTGATCCGGCAAACAAACCACCGCTGGTAGCGGTGGTTTTTTTGTTTGCAAGCAGCAGATTACGCG
CAGAAAAAAAGGATCTCAAGAAGATCCTTTGATCTTTTCTACGGGGTCTGACGCTCAGTGGAACGAAAAC
TCACGTTAAGGGATTTTGGTCATGAGATTATCAAAAAGGATCTTCACCTAGATCCTTTTAAATTAAAAAT
GAAGTTTTAAATCAATCTAAAGTATATATGAGTAAACTTGGTCTGACAGCTCGAGGCTTGGATTCTCACC
AATAAAAAACGCCCGGCGGCAACCGAGCGTTCTGAACAAATCCAGATGGAGTTCTGAGGTCATTACTGGA
TCTATCAACAGGAGTCCAAGCGAGCTCGATATCAAATTACGCCCCGCCCTGCCACTCATCGCAGTACTGT
TGTAATTCATTAAGCATTCTGCCGACATGGAAGCCATCACAAACGGCATGATGAACCTGAATCGCCAGCG
GCATCAGCACCTTGTCGCCTTGCGTATAATATTTGCCCATGGTGAAAACGGGGGCGAAGAAGTTGTCCAT
ATTGGCCACGTTTAAATCAAAACTGGTGAAACTCACCCAGGGATTGGCTGAGACGAAAAACATATTCTCA
ATAAACCCTTTAGGGAAATAGGCCAGGTTTTCACCGTAACACGCCACATCTTGCGAATATATGTGTAGAA
ACTGCCGGAAATCGTCGTGGTATTCACTCCAGAGCGATGAAAACGTTTCAGTTTGCTCATGGAAAACGGT
GTAACAAGGGTGAACACTATCCCATATCACCAGCTCACCGTCTTTCATTGCCATACGAAATTCCGGATGA
GCATTCATCAGGCGGGCAAGAATGTGAATAAAGGCCGGATAAAACTTGTGCTTATTTTTCTTTACGGTCT
TTAAAAAGGCCGTAATATCCAGCTGAACGGTCTGGTTATAGGTACATTGAGCAACTGACTGAAATGCCTC
AAAATGTTCTTTACGATGCCATTGGGATATATCAACGGTG
